>Addgene plasmid #136016 | psiCHECK3-EIF3B-Reverse-Complement | addgene full sequence | sequence record 269959 | Addgene NGS Result
CGACAGATCTGCGCAGCACCATGGCCTGAAATAACCTCTGAAAGAGGAACTTGGTTAGGTACCTTCTGAG
GCGGAAAGAACCAGCTGTGGAATGTGTGTCAGTTAGGGTGTGGAAAGTCCCCAGGCTCCCCAGCAGGCAG
AAGTATGCAAAGCATGCATCTCAATTAGTCAGCAACCAGGTGTGGAAAGTCCCCAGGCTCCCCAGCAGGC
AGAAGTATGCAAAGCATGCATCTCAATTAGTCAGCAACCATAGTCCCGCCCCTAACTCCGCCCATCCCGC
CCCTAACTCCGCCCAGTTCCGCCCATTCTCCGCCCCATGGCTGACTAATTTTTTTTATTTATGCAGAGGC
CGAGGCCGCCTCGGCCTCTGAGCTATTCCAGAAGTAGTGAGGAGGCTTTTTTGGAGGCCTAGGCTTTTGC
AAAAAGCTTGATTCTTCTGACACAACAGTCTCGAACTTAAGCTGCAGAAGTTGGTCGTGAGGCACTGGGC
AGGTAAGTATCAAGGTTACAAGACAGGTTTAAGGAGACCAATAGAAACTGGGCTTGTCGAGACAGAGAAG
ACTCTTGCGTTTCTGATAGGCACCTATTGGTCTTACTGACATCCACTTTGCCTTTCTCTCCACAGGTGTC
CACTCCCAGTTCAATTACAGCTCTTAAGGCTAGAGTACTTAATACGACTCACTATAGGCTAGCCACCATG
GCTTCCAAGGTGTACGACCCCGAGCAACGCAAACGCATGATCACTGGGCCTCAGTGGTGGGCTCGCTGCA
AGCAAATGAACGTGCTGGACTCCTTCATCAACTACTATGATTCCGAGAAGCACGCCGAGAACGCCGTGAT
TTTTCTGCATGGTAACGCTGCCTCCAGCTACCTGTGGAGGCACGTCGTGCCTCACATCGAGCCCGTGGCT
AGATGCATCATCCCTGATCTGATCGGAATGGGTAAGTCCGGCAAGAGCGGGAATGGCTCATATCGCCTCC
TGGATCACTACAAGTACCTCACCGCTTGGTTCGAGCTGCTGAACCTTCCAAAGAAAATCATCTTTGTGGG
CCACGACTGGGGGGCTTGTCTGGCCTTTCACTACTCCTACGAGCACCAAGACAAGATCAAGGCCATCGTC
CATGCTGAGAGTGTCGTGGACGTGATCGAGTCCTGGGACGAGTGGCCTGACATCGAGGAGGATATCGCCC
TGATCAAGAGCGAAGAGGGCGAGAAAATGGTGCTTGAGAATAACTTCTTCGTCGAGACCATGCTCCCAAG
CAAGATCATGCGGAAACTGGAGCCTGAGGAGTTCGCTGCCTACCTGGAGCCATTCAAGGAGAAGGGCGAG
GTTAGACGGCCTACCCTCTCCTGGCCTCGCGAGATCCCTCTCGTTAAGGGAGGCAAGCCCGACGTCGTCC
AGATTGTCCGCAACTACAACGCCTACCTTCGGGCCAGCGACGATCTGCCTAAGATGTTCATCGAGTCCGA
CCCTGGGTTCTTTTCCAACGCTATTGTCGAGGGAGCTAAGAAGTTCCCTAACACCGAGTTCGTGAAGGTG
AAGGGCCTCCACTTCAGCCAGGAGGACGCTCCAGATGAAATGGGTAAGTACATCAAGAGCTTCGTGGAGC
GCGTGCTGAAGAACGAGCAGTAATTCTAGGCGATCGCTCGAGTCATACAAGTTTGCTTTTATTTCCATGT
TCAACCTGCGGAGAAAACCGGCCACAACCTGCACGGTGGGGGTACAAGGCATGGCGGCGCCCTCCCGGTG
GGTCTCCGGGACACGTCCAGCACTGCCCGCAATGGGGATGCAAGTCCTTCAACGGAAATGCTGCTCGGCT
GTGTACAGGCACCGTGGAAACATCACTGGGCGCAGGAGAAGGTGCCGCCAGTGGCGTCGCTAAGTCTTCG
GAGCCAACGCCGGCGGTTCCAACAGAAAACTCCAAACAAGAAAGAAGTGGAAGCGGGTGCCTTAAATCCC
CCACTGCAGACACCAGGGGCTGAAAGGCACAAAAATGTGTCGCAATGGCAGAATCCAGGCGCAGTCACAG
TCCAGAGCCAGAGAGCACAGGGAGGAGGCGGGAGTCACGCGGCTTCCTGCAGGACGGCCTCGGCTCCACA
GCACACACGGCTGCGCACAGTGCTCCAGGGTTTAAACCTAGAGCGGCCGCTGGCCGCAATAAAATATCTT
TATTTTCATTACATCTGTGTGTTGGTTTTTTGTGTGAGGATCTAAATGAGTCTTCGGACCTCGCGGGGGC
CGCTTAAGCGGTGGTTAGGGTTTGTCTGACGCGGGGGGAGGGGGAAGGAACGAAACACTCTCATTCGGAG
GCGGCTCGGGGTTTGGTCTTGGTGGCCACGGGCACGCAGAAGAGCGCCGCGATCCTCTTAAGCACCCCCC
CGCCCTCCGTGGAGGCGGGGGTTTGGTCGGCGGGTGGTAACTGGCGGGCCGCTGACTCGGGCGGGTCGCG
CGCCCCAGAGTGTGACCTTTTCGGTCTGCTCGCAGACCCCCGGGCGGCGCCGCCGCGGCGGCGACGGGCT
CGCTGGGTCCTAGGCTCCATGGGGACCGTATACGTGGACAGGCTCTGGAGCATCCGCACGACTGCGGTGA
TATTACCGGAGACCTTCTGCGGGACGAGCCGGGTCACGCGGCTGACGCGGAGCGTCCGTTGGGCGACAAA
CACCAGGACGGGGCACAGGTACACTATCTTGTCACCCGGAGGCGCGAGGGACTGCAGGAGCTTCAGGGAG
TGGCGCAGCTGCTTCATCCCCGTGGCCCGTTGCTCGCGTTTGCTGGCGGTGTCCCCGGAAGAAATATATT
TGCATGTCTTTAGTTCTATGATGACACAAACCCCGCCCAGCGTCTTGTCATTGGCGAATTCGAACACGCA
GATGCAGTCGGGGCGGCGCGGTCCCAGGTCCACTTCGCATATTAAGGTGACGCGTGTGGCCTCGAACACC
GAGCGACCCTGCAGCGACCCGCTTAAAAGCTTGATTCTTCTGACACAACAGTCTCGAACTTAAGCTGCAG
AAGTTGGTCGTGAGGCACTGGGCAGGTAAGTATCAAGGTTACAAGACAGGTTTAAGGAGACCAATAGAAA
CTGGGCTTGTCGAGACAGAGAAGACTCTTGCGTTTCTGATAGGCACCTATTGGTCTTACTGACATCCACT
TTGCCTTTCTCTCCACAGGTGTCCACTCCCAGTTCAATTACAGCTCTTAAGGCTAGAGTACTTAATACGA
CTCACTATAGGCTAGCAAAGCCACCATGGCCGATGCTAAGAACATTAAGAAGGGCCCTGCTCCCTTCTAC
CCTCTGGAGGATGGCACCGCTGGCGAGCAGCTGCACAAGGCCATGAAGAGGTATGCCCTGGTGCCTGGCA
CCATTGCCTTCACCGATGCCCACATTGAGGTGGACATCACCTATGCCGAGTACTTCGAGATGTCTGTGCG
CCTGGCCGAGGCCATGAAGAGGTACGGCCTGAACACCAACCACCGCATCGTGGTGTGCTCTGAGAACTCT
CTGCAGTTCTTCATGCCAGTGCTGGGCGCCCTGTTCATCGGAGTGGCCGTGGCCCCTGCTAACGACATTT
ACAACGAGCGCGAGCTGCTGAACAGCATGGGCATTTCTCAGCCTACCGTGGTGTTCGTGTCTAAGAAGGG
CCTGCAGAAGATCCTGAACGTGCAGAAGAAGCTGCCTATCATCCAGAAGATCATCATCATGGACTCTAAG
ACCGACTACCAGGGCTTCCAGAGCATGTACACATTCGTGACATCTCATCTGCCTCCTGGCTTCAACGAGT
ACGACTTCGTGCCAGAGTCTTTCGACAGGGACAAAACCATTGCCCTGATCATGAACAGCTCTGGGTCTAC
CGGCCTGCCTAAGGGCGTGGCCCTGCCTCATCGCACCGCCTGTGTGCGCTTCTCTCACGCCCGCGACCCT
ATTTTCGGCAACCAGATCATCCCCGACACCGCTATTCTGAGCGTGGTGCCATTCCACCACGGCTTCGGCA
TGTTCACCACCCTGGGCTACCTGATTTGCGGCTTTCGGGTGGTGCTGATGTACCGCTTCGAGGAGGAGCT
GTTCCTGCGCAGCCTGCAAGACTACAAAATTCAGTCTGCCCTGCTGGTGCCAACCCTGTTCAGCTTCTTC
GCTAAGAGCACCCTGATCGACAAGTACGACCTGTCTAACCTGCACGAGATTGCCTCTGGCGGCGCCCCAC
TGTCTAAGGAGGTGGGCGAAGCCGTGGCCAAGCGCTTTCATCTGCCAGGCATCCGCCAGGGCTACGGCCT
GACCGAGACAACCAGCGCCATTCTGATTACCCCAGAGGGCGACGACAAGCCTGGCGCCGTGGGCAAGGTG
GTGCCATTCTTCGAGGCCAAGGTGGTGGACCTGGACACCGGCAAGACCCTGGGAGTGAACCAGCGCGGCG
AGCTGTGTGTGCGCGGCCCTATGATTATGTCCGGCTACGTGAATAACCCTGAGGCCACAAACGCCCTGAT
CGACAAGGACGGCTGGCTGCACTCTGGCGACATTGCCTACTGGGACGAGGACGAGCACTTCTTCATCGTG
GACCGCCTGAAGTCTCTGATCAAGTACAAGGGCTACCAGGTGGCCCCAGCCGAGCTGGAGTCTATCCTGC
TGCAGCACCCTAACATTTTCGACGCCGGAGTGGCCGGCCTGCCCGACGACGATGCCGGCGAGCTGCCTGC
CGCCGTCGTCGTGCTGGAACACGGCAAGACCATGACCGAGAAGGAGATCGTGGACTATGTGGCCAGCCAG
GTGACAACCGCCAAGAAGCTGCGCGGCGGAGTGGTGTTCGTGGACGAGGTGCCCAAGGGCCTGACCGGCA
AGCTGGACGCCCGCAAGATCCGCGAGATCCTGATCAAGGCTAAGAAAGGCGGCAAGATCGCCGTGTAATG
CGGCCGCTTCGAGCAGACATGATAAGATACATTGATGAGTTTGGACAAACCACAACTAGAATGCAGTGAA
AAAAATGCTTTATTTGTGAAATTTGTGATGCTATTGCTTTATTTGTAACCATTATAAGCTGCAATAAACA
AGTTAACAACAACAATTGCATTCATTTTATGTTTCAGGTTCAGGGGGAGGTGTGGGAGGTTTTTTAAAGC
AAGTAAAACCTCTACAAATGTGGTAAAATCGATAAGGATCCAGGTGGCACTTTTCGGGGAAATGTGCGCG
GAACCCCTATTTGTTTATTTTTCTAAATACATTCAAATATGTATCCGCTCATGAGACAATAACCCTGATA
AATGCTTCAATAATATTGAAAAAGGAAGAGTATGAGTATTCAACATTTCCGTGTCGCCCTTATTCCCTTT
TTTGCGGCATTTTGCCTTCCTGTTTTTGCTCACCCAGAAACGCTGGTGAAAGTAAAAGATGCTGAAGATC
AGTTGGGTGCACGAGTGGGTTACATCGAACTGGATCTCAACAGCGGTAAGATCCTTGAGAGTTTTCGCCC
CGAAGAACGTTTTCCAATGATGAGCACTTTTAAAGTTCTGCTATGTGGCGCGGTATTATCCCGTATTGAC
GCCGGGCAAGAGCAACTCGGTCGCCGCATACACTATTCTCAGAATGACTTGGTTGAGTACTCACCAGTCA
CAGAAAAGCATCTTACGGATGGCATGACAGTAAGAGAATTATGCAGTGCTGCCATAACCATGAGTGATAA
CACTGCGGCCAACTTACTTCTGACAACGATCGGAGGACCGAAGGAGCTAACCGCTTTTTTGCACAACATG
GGGGATCATGTAACTCGCCTTGATCGTTGGGAACCGGAGCTGAATGAAGCCATACCAAACGACGAGCGTG
ACACCACGATGCCTGTAGCAATGGCAACAACGTTGCGCAAACTATTAACTGGCGAACTACTTACTCTAGC
TTCCCGGCAACAATTAATAGACTGGATGGAGGCGGATAAAGTTGCAGGACCACTTCTGCGCTCGGCCCTT
CCGGCTGGCTGGTTTATTGCTGATAAATCTGGAGCCGGTGAGCGTGGGTCTCGCGGTATCATTGCAGCAC
TGGGGCCAGATGGTAAGCCCTCCCGTATCGTAGTTATCTACACGACGGGGAGTCAGGCAACTATGGATGA
ACGAAATAGACAGATCGCTGAGATAGGTGCCTCACTGATTAAGCATTGGTAACTGTCAGACCAAGTTTAC
TCATATATACTTTAGATTGATTTAAAACTTCATTTTTAATTTAAAAGGATCTAGGTGAAGATCCTTTTTG
ATAATCTCATGACCAAAATCCCTTAACGTGAGTTTTCGTTCCACTGAGCGTCAGACCCCGTAGAAAAGAT
CAAAGGATCTTCTTGAGATCCTTTTTTTCTGCGCGTAATCTGCTGCTTGCAAACAAAAAAACCACCGCTA
CCAGCGGTGGTTTGTTTGCCGGATCAAGAGCTACCAACTCTTTTTCCGAAGGTAACTGGCTTCAGCAGAG
CGCAGATACCAAATACTGTTCTTCTAGTGTAGCCGTAGTTAGGCCACCACTTCAAGAACTCTGTAGCACC
GCCTACATACCTCGCTCTGCTAATCCTGTTACCAGTGGCTGCTGCCAGTGGCGATAAGTCGTGTCTTACC
GGGTTGGACTCAAGACGATAGTTACCGGATAAGGCGCAGCGGTCGGGCTGAACGGGGGGTTCGTGCACAC
AGCCCAGCTTGGAGCGAACGACCTACACCGAACTGAGATACCTACAGCGTGAGCTATGAGAAAGCGCCAC
GCTTCCCGAAGGGAGAAAGGCGGACAGGTATCCGGTAAGCGGCAGGGTCGGAACAGGAGAGCGCACGAGG
GAGCTTCCAGGGGGAAACGCCTGGTATCTTTATAGTCCTGTCGGGTTTCGCCACCTCTGACTTGAGCGTC
GATTTTTGTGATGCTCGTCAGGGGGGCGGAGCCTATGGAAAAACGCCAGCAACGCGGCCTTTTTACGGTT
CCTGGCCTTTTGCTGGCCTTTTGCTCACATGGCT
Features (pLannotate 1.2.2; 14 found; start..end, strand, type, name):
     66..423     +  promoter       SV40 promoter: SV40 enhancer and early promoter
    493..625     +  intron         chimeric intron: chimera between introns from human β-globin and immunoglobulin heavy chain genes
    670..688     +  promoter       T7 promoter: promoter for bacteriophage T7 RNA polymerase
    698..1633    +  CDS            hRluc: Renilla luciferase human codon-optimized
   2158..2206    +  polyA_signal   poly(A) signal: synthetic polyadenylation signal
   2215..2966    +  promoter       HSV TK promoter: herpes simplex virus thymidine kinase promoter
   3036..3168    +  intron         chimeric intron: chimera between introns from human β-globin and immunoglobulin heavy chain genes
   3213..3231    +  promoter       T7 promoter: promoter for bacteriophage T7 RNA polymerase
   3246..4898    +  CDS            luciferase: firefly luciferase; luc+; enhanced luc+ version of the luciferase gene AAS38485.1 42718124.0
   4923..5044    -  polyA_signal   SV40 poly(A) signal: SV40 polyadenylation signal
   5067..5135    -  CDS            large T antigen (fragment): large T antigen from SV40 (simian virus 40)
   5177..5281    +  promoter       AmpR promoter: bla
   5282..6142    +  CDS            AmpR: β-lactamase; bla; confers resistance to ampicillin, carbenicillin, and related antibiotics
   6313..6901    +  rep_origin     ori: high-copy-number ColE1/pMB1/pBR322/pUC origin of replication
