[The description below was written by a language model from this plasmid's Addgene catalogue record and pLannotate feature annotations shown in this document.]
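Description:
psiCHECK3-EIF3B-Reverse-Complement is a dual-luciferase reporter plasmid for mammalian cells, built on a modified version of Promega's psiCHECK-2 backbone. It is propagated in E. coli through a high-copy ColE1/pUC-type origin and selected with ampicillin via the β-lactamase gene; no mammalian selection marker is annotated, which suits transient transfection.

The plasmid carries two independent reporter units on the same strand. In the first, the SV40 enhancer/early promoter drives a human codon-optimized Renilla luciferase (hRluc), preceded by a chimeric β-globin/immunoglobulin heavy chain intron and a T7 promoter, and terminated by a synthetic poly(A) signal. The roughly 500 nt unannotated stretch between the end of the hRluc coding sequence and this poly(A) signal is where the insert is expected to lie: the reverse complement of the human EIF3B 3'UTR, placed in the Renilla 3'UTR according to the catalogue entry. In the second unit, the HSV thymidine kinase promoter drives firefly luciferase (luc+), again with a chimeric intron and T7 promoter upstream, followed by an SV40 poly(A) signal; the short large T antigen fragment annotated beside it is probably just part of that SV40-derived region. The intron in both cassettes is the defining modification of the "psiCHECK3" backbone, introduced so that both reporter transcripts can be measured by RT-qPCR, presumably by distinguishing spliced mRNA from plasmid DNA.

In use, Renilla output reflects the effect of the inserted 3'UTR sequence on mRNA stability or translation, while firefly luciferase is an internal normalization control. Because the reverse complement retains the length and base-pairing potential of the native UTR but not its sequence, it likely acts as a comparison or control to a forward-orientation construct, though the record does not state this. The associated study concerns structure-mediated RNA decay by UPF1 and G3BP1.
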