Addgene plasmid #136016: psiCHECK3-EIF3B-Reverse-Complement
Purpose: The Reverse Complement of EIF3B 3'UTR inserted into the 3'UTR of Renilla luciferase in the psiCHECK3 plasmid
Depositing lab: Anthony Leung. Depositing organization: Johns Hopkins School of Public Health. Publication: Structure-Mediated RNA Decay by UPF1 and G3BP1. Fischer JW, Busa VF, Shao Y, Leung AKL. Mol Cell. 2020 Apr 2;78(1):70-84.e6. doi: 10.1016/j.molcel.2020.01.021. Epub 2020 Feb 3. PubMed 32017897.
Backbone
  Vector backbone: Modified psCHECK2
  Backbone manufacturer: Promega
  Modifications to backbone: Modified so both Renilla and Firefly luciferase contain an intron for RT-qPCR
  Vector type: Mammalian Expression, Luciferase
Growth in bacteria
  Bacterial resistance: Ampicillin, 100 μg/mL
  Growth temperature: 37°C
  Growth strain: DH5alpha
  Copy number: Unknown
Gene/Insert
  Gene/Insert name: EIF3B 3'UTR (Reverse Complement)
  Species: H. sapiens (human)
  GenBank ID: NM_001037283.1
  Entrez Gene: EIF3B (a.k.a. EIF3-ETA, EIF3-P110, EIF3-P116, EIF3S9, PRT1)
Terms and licenses: Academic/Nonprofit Terms; Industry Terms: Not Available to Industry
How to cite: psiCHECK3-EIF3B-Reverse-Complement was a gift from Anthony Leung (Addgene plasmid # 136016 ; http://n2t.net/addgene:136016 ; RRID:Addgene_136016)
